>Addgene plasmid #182534 | pDRF1-GW AKAR3-EV-NR | addgene full sequence | sequence record 366235 | Addgene NGS Result
CAAGCTTCCTGAAACGGAGAAACATAAACAGGCATTGCTGGGATCACCCATACATCACTCTGTTTTGCCT
GACCTTTTCCGGTAATTTGAAAACAAACCCGGTCTCGAAGCGGAGATCCGGCGATAATTACCGCAGAAAT
AAACCCATACACGAGACGTAGAACCAGCCGCACATGGCCGGAGAAACTCCTGCGAGAATTTCGTAAACTC
GCGCGCATTGCATCTGTATTTCCTAATGCGGCACTTCCAGGCCTCGATCGAGACCGTTTATCCATTGCTT
TTTTGTTGTCTTTTTCCCTCGTTCACAGAAAGTCTGAAGAAGCTATAGTAGAACTATGAGCTTTTTTTGT
TTCTGTTTTCCTTTTTTTTTTTTTTACCTCTGTGGAAATTGTTACTCTCACACTCTTTAGTTCGTTTGTT
TGTTTTGTTTATTCCAATTATGACCGGTGACGAAACGTGGTCGATGGTGGGTACCGCTTATGCTCCCCTC
CATTAGTTTCGATTATATAAAAAGGCCAAATATTGTATTATTTTCAAATGTCCTATCATTATCGTCTAAC
ATCTAATTTCTCTTAAATTTTTTCTCTTTCTTTCCTATAACACCAATAGTGAAAATCTTTTTTTCTTCTA
TATCTACAAAAACTTTTTTTTTCTATCAACCTCGTTGATAAATTTTTTCTTTAACAATCGTTAATAATTA
ATTAATTGGAAAATAACCATTTTTTCTCTCTTTTATACACACATTCAAAAGAAAGAAAAAAAATATACCC
CAGCCTCGACTAGTGAATTCGCGGCCATCACAAGTTTGTACAAAAAAGCAGGCTGCTAGCACGGAGCTCA
CTGAATTCGGCATGGTGAGCAAGGGCGAGGAGCTGTTCACCGGGGTGGTGCCCATCCTGGTCGAGCTGGA
CGGCGACGTAAACGGCCACAAGTTCAGCGTGTCCGGCGAGGGCGAGGGCGATGCCACCTACGGCAAGCTG
ACCCTGAAGCTTCTATGCACCACCGGCAAGCTGCCCGTGCCCTGGCCCACCCTCGTGACCACCCTGGGCT
ACGGCCTGCAGTGCTTCGCCCGCTACCCCGACCACATGAAGCAGCACGACTTCTTCAAGTCCGCCATGCC
CGAAGGCTACGTCCAGGAGCGCACCATCTTCTTCAAGGACGACGGCAACTACAAGACCCGCGCCGAGGTG
AAGTTCGAGGGCGACACCCTGGTGAACCGCATCGAGCTGAAGGGCATCGACTTCAAGGAGGACGGCAACA
TCCTGGGGCACAAGCTGGAGTACAACTACAACAGCCACAACGTCTATATCACCGCCGACAAGCAGAAGAA
CGGCATCAAGGCCAACTTCAAGATCCGCCACAACATCGAGGACGGCGGCGTGCAGCTCGCCGACCACTAC
CAGCAGAACACCCCCATCGGCGACGGCCCCGTGCTGCTGCCCGACAACCACTACCTGAGCTACCAGTCCG
CCCTGTTCAAAGACCCCAACGAGAAGCGCGATCACATGGTCCTGCTGGAGTTCCTGACCGCCGCCGGGAT
CACTGAGGGCATGAACGAGCTGTACCTCGAGAAGTTTTCTCAAGAACAGATCGGCGAAAACATTGTGTGC
AGGGTCATTTGTACCACGGGTCAAATTCCCATCCGAGATTTGTCAGCTGATATTTCACAAGTGCTTAAGG
AAAAACGATCCATAAAGAAAGTTTGGACATTTGGTAGAAACCCAGCCTGTGACTATCATTTAGGAAACAT
TTCAAGACTGTCAAATAAGCATTTCCAAATACTACTAGGAGAAGACGGTAACCTTTTATTGAATGACATT
TCCACTAATGGGACCTGGTTAAATGGGCAAAAAGTCGAGAAGAACAGCAATCAGTTACTGTCCCAAGGTG
ATGAAATAACCGTTGGTGTAGGCGTGGAATCAGATATTTTATCTCTGGTCATTTTCATAAACGACAAATT
TAAGCAGTGCCTGGAGCAGAACAAAGTTGATCGCGGTACCAGTGCTGGTGGTAGTGCTGGTGGTAGTGCT
GGTGGTAGTGCTGGTGGTAGTGCTGGTGGTTCCGGCAGTGCTGGTGGTAGTGCTGGTGGTAGTACCAGTG
CTGGTGGTAGTGCTGGTGGTAGTGCTGGTGGTAGTGCTGGTGGTAGTGCTGGTGGTTCCGGCAGTGCTGG
TGGTAGTGCTGGTGGTAGTACCAGTGCTGGTGGTAGTGCTGGTGGTAGTGCTGGTGGTAGTGCTGGTGGT
AGTGCTGGTGGTTCCGGCAGTGCTGGTGGTAGTGCTGGTGGTAGTACCAGTGCTGGTGGTAGTGCTGGTG
GTAGTGCTGGTGGTAGTGCTGGTGGTAGTGCTGGTGGTTCCGGATTGAGGCGCGCGGCCCTGGTTGACGG
CGGCCGCATGGTGAGCAAGGGCGAGGAGCTGTTCACCGGGGTGGTGCCCATCCTGGTCGAGCTGGACGGC
GACGTAAACGGCCACAAGTTCAGCGTGTCCGGCGAGGGCGAGGGCGATGCCACCTACGGCAAGCTGACCC
TGAAGTTCATCTGCACCACCGGCAAGCTGCCCGTGCCCTGGCCCACCCTCGTGACCACCCTGACCTGGGG
CGTGCAGTGCTTCAGCCGCTACCCCGACCACATGAAGCAGCACGACTTCTTCAAGTCCGCCATGCCCGAA
GGCTACGTCCAGGAGCGCACCATCTTCTTCAAGGACGACGGCAACTACAAGACCCGCGCCGAGGTGAAGT
TCGAGGGCGACACCCTGGTGAACCGCATCGAGCTGAAGGGCATCGACTTCAAGGAGGACGGCAACATCCT
GGGGCACAAGCTGGAGTACAACTACATCAGCCACAACGTCTATATCACCGCCGACAAGCAGAAGAACGGC
ATCAAGGCCAACTTCAAGATCCGCCACAACATCGAGGACGGCAGCGTGCAGCTCGCCGACCACTACCAGC
AGAACACCCCCATCGGCGACGGCCCCGTGCTGCTGCCCGACAACCACTACTTGAGCACCCAGTCCGCCCT
GAGCAAAGACCCCAACGAGAAGCGCGATCACATGGTCCTGCTGGAGTTCGTGACCGCCGCCGGGATCACT
CTCGGCATGGACGAGCTGGGCCGCTCTAGACTGCAGCTGCCTCCTCTGGAACGCCTGACTCTGGATTAAA
GTGTCGACCGTGGATCAGCTTTGGACTTCTTCGCCAGAGGTTTGGTCAAGTCTCCAATCAAGGTTGTCGG
CTTGTCTACCTTGCCAGAAATTTACGAAAAGATGGAAAAGGGTCAAATCGTTGGTAGATACGTTGTTGAC
ACTTCTAAATAAGCGAATTTCTTATGATTTATGATTTTTATTATTAAATAAGTTATAAAAAAAATAAGTG
TATACAAATTTTAAAGTGACTCTTAGGTTTTAAAACGAAAATTCTTATTCTTGAGTAACTCTTTCCTGTA
GGTCAGGTTGCTTTCTCAGGTATAGCATGAGGTCGCTCTTATTGACCACACCTCTACCGGCATGCCAATT
CACTGGCCGTCGTTTTACAACGTCGTGACTGGGAAAACCCTGGCGTTACCCAACTTAATCGCCTTGCAGC
ACATCCCCCTTTCGCCAGCTGGCGTAATAGCGAAGAGGCCCGCACCGATCGCCCTTCCCAACAGTTGCGC
AGCCTGAATGGCGAATGGCGCCTGATGCGGTATTTTCTCCTTACGCATCTGTGCGGTATTTCACACCGCA
TAATCGGATCGTACTTGTTACCCATCATTGAATTTTGAACATCCGAACCTGGGAGTTTTCCCTGAAACAG
ATAGTATATTTGAACCTGTATAATAATATATAGTCTAGCGCTTTACGGAAGACAATGTATGTATTTCGGT
TCCTGGAGAAACTATTGCATCTATTGCATAGGTAATCTTGCACGTCGCATCCCCGGTTCATTTTCTGCGT
TTCCATCTTGCACTTCAATAGCATATCTTTGTTAACGAAGCATCTGTGCTTCATTTTGTAGAACAAAAAT
GCAACGCGAGAGCGCTAATTTTTCAAACAAAGAATCTGAGCTGCATTTTTACAGAACAGAAATGCAACGC
GAAAGCGCTATTTTACCAACGAAGAATCTGTGCTTCATTTTTGTAAAACAAAAATGCAACGCGAGAGCGC
TAATTTTTCAAACAAAGAATCTGAGCTGCATTTTTACAGAACAGAAATGCAACGCGAGAGCGCTATTTTA
CCAACAAAGAATCTATACTTCTTTTTTGTTCTACAAAAATGCATCCCGAGAGCGCTATTTTTCTAACAAA
GCATCTTAGATTACTTTTTTTCTCCTTTGTGCGCTCTATAATGCAGTCTCTTGATAACTTTTTGCACTGT
AGGTCCGTTAAGGTTAGAAGAAGGCTACTTTGGTGTCTATTTTCTCTTCCATAAAAAAAGCCTGACTCCA
CTTCCCGCGTTTACTGATTACTAGCGAAGCTGCGGGTGCATTTTTTCAAGATAAAGGCATCCCCGATTAT
ATTCTATACCGATGTGGATTGCGCATACTTTGTGAACAGAAAGTGATAGCGTTGATGATTCTTCATTGGT
CAGAAAATTATGAACGGTTTCTTCTATTTTGTCTCTATATACTACGTATAGGAAATGTTTACATTTTCGT
ATTGTTTTCGATTCACTCTATGAATAGTTCTTACTACAATTTTTTTGTCTAAAGAGTAATACTAGAGATA
AACATAAAAAATGTAGAGGTCGAGTTTAGATGCAAGTTCAAGGAGCGAAAGGTGGATGGGTAGGTTATAT
AGGGATATAGCACAGAGATATATAGCAAAGAGATACTTTTGAGCAATGTTTGTGGAAGCGGTATTCGCAA
TATTTTAGTAGCTCGTTACAGTCCGGTGCGTTTTTGGTTTTTTGAAAGTGCGTCTTCAGAGCGCTTTTGG
TTTTCAAAAGCGCTCTGAAGTTCCTATACTTTCTAGCTAGAGAATAGGAACTTCGGAATAGGAACTTCAA
AGCGTTTCCGAAAACGAGCGCTTCCGAAAATGCAACGCGAGCTGCGCACATACAGCTCACTGTTCACGTC
GCACCTATATCTGCGTGTTGCCTGTATATATATATACATGAGAAGAACGGCATAGTGCGTGTTTATGCTT
AAATGCGTACTTATATGCGTCTATTTATGTAGGATGAAAGGTAGTCTAGTACCTCCTGTGATATTATCCC
ATTCCATGCGGGGTATCGTATGCTTCCTTCAGCACTACCCTTTAGCTGTTCTATATGCTGCCACTCCTCA
ATTGGATTAGTCTCATCCTTCAATGCTATCATTTCCTTTGATATTGGATCGATCCGATGATAAGCTGTCA
AACATGAGAATTGGGTAATAACTGATATAATTAAATTGAAGCTCTAATTTGTGAGTTTAGTATACATGCA
TTTACTTATAATACAGTTTTTTAGTTTTGCTGGCCGCATCTTCTCAAATATGCTTCCCAGCCTGCTTTTC
TGTAACGTTCACCCTCTACCTTAGCATCCCTTCCCTTTGCAAATAGTCCTCTTCCAACAATAATAATGTC
AGATCCTGTAGAGACCACATCATCCACGGTTCTATACTGTTGACCCAATGCGTCTCCCTTGTCATCTAAA
CCCACACCGGGTGTCATAATCAACCAATCGTAACCTTCATCTCTTCCACCCATGTCTCTTTGAGCAATAA
AGCCGATAACAAAATCTTTGTCGCTCTTCGCAATGTCAACAGTACCCTTAGTATATTCTCCAGTAGATAG
GGAGCCCTTGCATGACAATTCTGCTAACATCAAAAGGCCTCTAGGTTCCTTTGTTACTTCTTCTGCCGCC
TGCTTCAAACCGCTAACAATACCTGGGCCCACCACACCGTGTGCATTCGTAATGTCTGCCCATTCTGCTA
TTCTGTATACACCCGCAGAGTACTGCAATTTGACTGTATTACCAATGTCAGCAAATTTTCTGTCTTCGAA
GAGTAAAAAATTGTACTTGGCGGATAATGCCTTTAGCGGCTTAACTGTGCCCTCCATGGAAAAATCAGTC
AAGATATCCACATGTGTTTTTAGTAAACAAATTTTGGGACCTAATGCTTCAACTAACTCCAGTAATTCCT
TGGTGGTACGAACATCCAATGAAGCACACAAGTTTGTTTGCTTTTCGTGCATGATATTAAATAGCTTGGC
AGCAACAGGACTAGGATGAGTAGCAGCACGTTCCTTATATGTAGCTTTCGACATGATTTATCTTCGTTTC
CTGCATGTTTTTGTTCTGTGCAGTTGGGTTAAGAATACTGGGCAATTTCATGTTTCTTCAACACTACATA
TGCGTATATATACCAATCTAAGTCTGTGCTCCTTCCTTCGTTCTTCCTTCTGTTCGGAGATTACCGAATC
AAAAAAATTTCAAGGAAACCGAAATCAAAAAAAAGAATAAAAAAAAAATGATGAATTGAAAAGCTAATTC
TTGAAGACGAAAGGGCCTCGTGATACGCCTATTTTTATAGGTTAATGTCATGATAATAATGGTTTCTTAG
ACGTCAGGTGGCACTTTTCGGGGAAATGTGCGCGGAACCCCTATTTGTTTATTTTTCTAAATACATTCAA
ATATGTATCCGCTCATGAGACAATAACCCTGATAAATGCTTCAATAATATTGAAAAAGGAAGAGTATGAG
TATTCAACATTTCCGTGTCGCCCTTATTCCCTTTTTTGCGGCATTTTGCCTTCCTGTTTTTGCTCACCCA
GAAACGCTGGTGAAAGTAAAAGATGCTGAAGATCAGTTGGGTGCACGAGTGGGTTACATCGAACTGGATC
TCAACAGCGGTAAGATCCTTGAGAGTTTTCGCCCCGAAGAACGTTTTCCAATGATGAGCACTTTTAAAGT
TCTGCTATGTGGCGCGGTATTATCCCGTATTGACGCCGGGCAAGAGCAACTCGGTCGCCGCATACACTAT
TCTCAGAATGACTTGGTTGAGTACTCACCAGTCACAGAAAAGCATCTTACGGATGGCATGACAGTAAGAG
AATTATGCAGTGCTGCCATAACCATGAGTGATAACACTGCGGCCAACTTACTTCTGACAACGATCGGAGG
ACCGAAGGAGCTAACCGCTTTTTTGCACAACATGGGGGATCATGTAACTCGCCTTGATCGTTGGGAACCG
GAGCTGAATGAAGCCATACCAAACGACGAGCGTGACACCACGATGCCTGTAGCAATGGCAACAACGTTGC
GCAAACTATTAACTGGCGAACTACTTACTCTAGCTTCCCGGCAACAATTAATAGACTGGATGGAGGCGGA
TAAAGTTGCAGGACCACTTCTGCGCTCGGCCCTTCCGGCTGGCTGGTTTATTGCTGATAAATCTGGAGCC
GGTGAGCGTGGGTCTCGCGGTATCATTGCAGCACTGGGGCCAGATGGTAAGCCCTCCCGTATCGTAGTTA
TCTACACGACGGGGAGTCAGGCAACTATGGATGAACGAAATAGACAGATCGCTGAGATAGGTGCCTCACT
GATTAAGCATTGGTAACTGTCAGACCAAGTTTACTCATATATACTTTAGATTGATTTAAAACTTCATTTT
TAATTTAAAAGGATCTAGGTGAAGATCCTTTTTGATAATCTCATGACCAAAATCCCTTAACGTGAGTTTT
CGTTCCACTGAGCGTCAGACCCCGTAGAAAAGATCAAAGGATCTTCTTGAGATCCTTTTTTTCTGCGCGT
AATCTGCTGCTTGCAAACAAAAAAACCACCGCTACCAGCGGTGGTTTGTTTGCCGGATCAAGAGCTACCA
ACTCTTTTTCCGAAGGTAACTGGCTTCAGCAGAGCGCAGATACCAAATACTGTTCTTCTAGTGTAGCCGT
AGTTAGGCCACCACTTCAAGAACTCTGTAGCACCGCCTACATACCTCGCTCTGCTAATCCTGTTACCAGT
GGCTGCTGCCAGTGGCGATAAGTCGTGTCTTACCGGGTTGGACTCAAGACGATAGTTACCGGATAAGGCG
CAGCGGTCGGGCTGAACGGGGGGTTCGTGCACACAGCCCAGCTTGGAGCGAACGACCTACACCGAACTGA
GATACCTACAGCGTGAGCTATGAGAAAGCGCCACGCTTCCCGAAGGGAGAAAGGCGGACAGGTATCCGGT
AAGCGGCAGGGTCGGAACAGGAGAGCGCACGAGGGAGCTTCCAGGGGGAAACGCCTGGTATCTTTATAGT
CCTGTCGGGTTTCGCCACCTCTGACTTGAGCGTCGATTTTTGTGATGCTCGTCAGGGGGGCGGAGCCTAT
GGAAAAACGCCAGCAACGCGGCCTTTTTACGGTTCCTGGCCTTTTGCTGGCCTTTTGCTCACATGTTCTT
TCCTGCGTTATCCCCTGATTCTGTGGATAACCGTATTACCGCCTTTGAGTGAGCTGATACCGCTCGCCGC
AGCCGAACGACCGAGCGCAGCGAGTCAGTGAGCGAGGAAGCGGAAGAGCGCCCAATACGCAAACCGCCTC
TCCCCGCGCGTTGGCCGATTCATTAATGCAGCTGGCACGACAGGTTTCCCGACTGGAAAGCGGGCAGTGA
GCGCAACGCAATTAATGTGAGTTAGCTCACTCATTAGGCACCCCAGGCTTTACACTTTATGCTTCCGGCT
CGTATGTTGTGTGGAATTGTGAGCGGATAACAATTTCACACAGGAAACAGCTATGACCATGATTACGCCA
AGCTTACCGCATCAGGAAATTGTAAGCGTTAATATTTTGTTAAAATTCGCGTTAAATTTTTGTTAAATCA
GCTCATTTTTTAACCAATAGGCCGAAATCGGCAAAATCCCTTATAAATCAAAAGAATAGACCGAGATAGG
GT
[37 nt withheld, positions 8823-8859]
AAAGAACGTGGACTCCAACGTCAAAGG
[49 nt withheld, positions 8887-8935]
T
[91 nt withheld, positions 8937-9027]
G
[124 nt withheld, positions 9029-9152]
CCATTCGC
Features (pLannotate 1.2.2; 24 found; start..end, strand, type, name):
      3..257     -  CDS            BRP1 (fragment): BRP1_YEAST - Protein predicted: Swiss-Prot protein existence level 4. From Saccharomyces cerevisiae (strain ATCC 204508 / S288c) (Baker's yeast).
    359..375     -  promoter       ARG4 promoter (fragment): S. cerevisiae ARG4
    480..563     +  CDS            YG007_YEAST: Protein predicted: Swiss-Prot protein existence level 4. From Saccharomyces cerevisiae (strain ATCC 204508 / S288c) (Baker's yeast).
    800..824     +  protein_bind   attB1: mutant version of attB; recombination site for the Gateway® BP reaction BP Clonase™
    852..1565    +  CDS            YPet: YPet is a basic (constitutively fluorescent) yellow fluorescent protein published in 2005, derived from Aequorea victoria. It has moderate acid sensitivity.
   1542..1994    +  CDS            RAD53 (fragment): RAD53_YEAST - Also known as MEC2, SAD1, SPK1. Experimental evidence at protein level: Swiss-Prot protein existence level 1. Controls S-phase checkpoint as well as G1 and G2 DNA damage checkpoints. Phosphorylates proteins on serine, threonine, and tyrosine. Prevents entry into anaphase and mitotic exit after DNA damage via regulation of the Polo kinase CDC5. Seems to be involved in the phosphorylation of RPH1. From Saccharomyces cerevisiae (strain ATCC 204508 / S288c) (Baker's yeast).
   2388..3098    +  CDS            ECFP: ECFP is a basic (constitutively fluorescent) cyan fluorescent protein published in 1996, derived from Aequorea victoria. It has low acid sensitivity.
   3156..3299    +  CDS            ADH1 (fragment): ADH1_YEAST - Also known as ADC1. Experimental evidence at protein level: Swiss-Prot protein existence level 1. This isozyme preferentially catalyzes the conversion of primary unbranched alcohols to their corresponding aldehydes. Also shows activity toward secondary alcohols. From Saccharomyces cerevisiae (strain ATCC 204508 / S288c) (Baker's yeast).
   3303..3490    +  terminator     ADH1 terminator: S. cerevisiae ADH1; transcription terminator for the S. cerevisiae alcohol dehydrogenase 1 (ADH1) gene
   3498..3655    +  CDS            lacZα (fragment): LacZα fragment of β-galactosidase; lacZ fragment
   3661..3712    -  misc_feature   bom (fragment): basis of mobility region from pBR322
   3717..3800    +  CDS            RAF1 (fragment): RAF_YEAST - Experimental evidence at transcript level: Swiss-Prot protein existence level 2. Antagonizes transcriptional repression of recombinase FLP by REP1-REP2. May play a role in plasmid partitioning. From Saccharomyces cerevisiae (strain ATCC 204508 / S288c) (Baker's yeast).
   3954..5300    -  rep_origin     2μ ori: yeast 2μ plasmid origin of replication
   5305..5321    -  promoter       tet promoter (fragment): E. coli promoter for tetracycline efflux protein gene
   5411..6214    -  CDS            URA3: orotidine-5'-phosphate decarboxylase, required for uracil biosynthesis; S. cerevisiae URA3; yeast auxotrophic marker, counterselectable with 5-fluoroorotic acid (5-FOA)
   6215..6430    -  promoter       URA3 promoter: S. cerevisiae URA3
   6541..6645    +  promoter       AmpR promoter: bla
   6646..7506    +  CDS            AmpR: β-lactamase; bla; confers resistance to ampicillin, carbenicillin, and related antibiotics
   7677..8265    +  rep_origin     ori: high-copy-number ColE1/pMB1/pBR322/pUC origin of replication
   8448..8540    +  CDS            lacI (fragment): lac repressor; lacI; The lac repressor binds to the lac operator to inhibit transcription in E. coli. This inhibition can be relieved by adding lactose or isopropyl-β-D-thiogalactopyranoside (IPTG).
   8553..8574    +  protein_bind   CAP binding site: CAP binding activates transcription in the presence of cAMP. E. coli catabolite activator protein
   8589..8619    +  promoter       lac promoter: promoter for the E. coli lac operon
   8627..8643    +  protein_bind   lac operator: The lac repressor binds to the lac operator to inhibit transcription in E. coli. This inhibition can be relieved by adding lactose or isopropyl-β-D-thiogalactopyranoside (IPTG). lac repressor encoded by lacI
   8724..9152    -  rep_origin     f1 ori (sequence partly withheld): f1 bacteriophage origin of replication; arrow indicates direction of (+) strand synthesis
