[The description below was written by a language model from this plasmid's Addgene catalogue record and pLannotate feature annotations shown in this document.]
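Description:
pDRF1-GW AKAR3-EV-NR is a yeast expression shuttle plasmid of about 9.2 kb, built on the pDRF1-GW backbone for use in budding yeast. In Saccharomyces cerevisiae it is maintained episomally through the 2μ origin of replication and selected by uracil prototrophy via the URA3 marker with its native promoter. In E. coli it is propagated at high copy from a ColE1/pUC-type origin under ampicillin selection (AmpR). An f1 origin and remnants of a lac promoter/lacZα region are also present as backbone carry-over, and an attB1 site just upstream of the insert reflects the Gateway heritage of the backbone, although the record states the insert was placed by restriction cloning between NheI and BamHI.

The payload is AKAR3-EV-NR, a synthetic single-chain FRET biosensor for protein kinase A activity, expressed from the PMA1 promoter according to the catalogue entry. The automated annotation does not label that promoter as such, instead picking up small yeast genomic fragments in the upstream region. Transcription ends at the ADH1 terminator. The annotated open reading frame begins with the yellow acceptor YPet, followed by a fragment matching yeast RAD53, consistent with a phospho-threonine-binding FHA domain. After an unannotated stretch that presumably holds the linker and kinase substrate motif, the frame ends with the cyan donor ECFP. In the responsive sensor, phosphorylation of the substrate would drive binding to the phospho-binding domain and change FRET. Here the T506A mutation makes the sensor non-responsive, presumably by removing the phosphoacceptor residue. The construct therefore serves as a negative control for distinguishing genuine PKA- or Sch9p-dependent signals from non-specific changes in fluorescence ratio in live yeast.
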