Addgene plasmid #182534: pDRF1-GW AKAR3-EV-NR
Purpose: Expresses the non responsive PKA FRET sensor AKAR3-EV (T506A) in budding yeast
Depositing lab: Bas Teusink. Depositing organization: Vrije Universiteit Amsterdam. Publication: Using the AKAR3-EV biosensor to assess Sch9p- and PKA-signalling in budding yeast. Botman D, Kanagasabapathi S, Savakis P, Teusink B. FEMS Yeast Res. 2023 Jan 4;23:foad029. doi: 10.1093/femsyr/foad029. PubMed 37173282.
Backbone
  Vector backbone: pDRF1-GW
  Backbone manufacturer: 9156
  Vector type: Yeast Expression
  Selectable markers: URA3
Growth in bacteria
  Bacterial resistance: Ampicillin, 100 μg/mL
  Growth temperature: 37°C
  Growth strain: DH5alpha
  Copy number: High Copy
Gene/Insert
  Gene/Insert name: AKAR3-EV-NR
  Species: Synthetic
  Mutation: T506A mutation
  Promoter: PMA1
  Cloning method: Restriction Enzyme; 5′ cloning site NheI (unknown if destroyed); 3′ cloning site BamHI (unknown if destroyed)
  Sequencing primers: 5′ AACAATCGTTAATAATTAATTAATTGG; 3′ GAGTCACTTTAAAATTTGTATACAC
Resource information
  A portion of this plasmid was derived from a plasmid made by: Received from Dr. Miyazaki and Kazuhiro Aoki, but mutated further to make it non-responsive.
Terms and licenses: Academic/Nonprofit Terms; Industry Terms: Not Available to Industry
Depositor comments: Please visit https://doi.org/10.1101/2022.10.27.514151 for bioRxiv preprint.
How to cite: pDRF1-GW AKAR3-EV-NR was a gift from Bas Teusink (Addgene plasmid # 182534 ; http://n2t.net/addgene:182534 ; RRID:Addgene_182534)
